Addgene plasmid #209903: pPBbleo-HBEGF-ScNeo
Purpose: To monitor the status of HB-EGF, the plasmid encodes a recombinant HB-EGF fused extracellularly to the mScarlet fluorescent protein and intracellularly to the mNeonGreen fluorescent protein
Depositing lab: Michiyuki Matsuda. Depositing organization: Kyoto University, Graduate School of Biostudies. Publication: Low-affinity ligands of the epidermal growth factor receptor are long-range signal transmitters in collective cell migration of epithelial cells. Deguchi E, Lin S, Hirayama D, Matsuda K, Tanave A, Sumiyama K, Tsukiji S, Otani T, Furuse M, Sorkin A, Matsuda M, Terai K. Cell Rep. 2024 Nov 14;43(11):114986. doi: 10.1016/j.celrep.2024.114986. PubMed 39546398.
Backbone
  Vector backbone: pPBbleo
  Backbone size w/o insert (bp): 6700
  Total vector size (bp): 8795
  Vector type: Mammalian Expression
  Selectable markers: Zeocin
Growth in bacteria
  Bacterial resistance: Ampicillin, 100 μg/mL
  Growth temperature: 37°C
  Growth strain: DH5alpha
  Copy number: Unknown
Gene/Insert
  Gene/Insert name: HBEGF-ScNeo
  Species: H. sapiens (human)
  Insert size (bp): 2064
  Entrez Gene: HBEGF (a.k.a. DTR, DTS, DTSF, HEGFL)
  Tag / fusion protein: mScarlet; mNeonGreen
Terms and licenses: Academic/Nonprofit Terms; Industry Terms: Not Available to Industry
How to cite: pPBbleo-HBEGF-ScNeo was a gift from Michiyuki Matsuda (Addgene plasmid # 209903 ; http://n2t.net/addgene:209903 ; RRID:Addgene_209903)
