[The description below was written by a language model from this plasmid's Addgene catalogue record and pLannotate feature annotations shown in this document.]
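Description:
pPBbleo-HBEGF-ScNeo is a mammalian expression plasmid of about 8.8 kb built on the pPBbleo backbone. It is propagated in E. coli through a high-copy ColE1/pUC-type origin with ampicillin selection (AmpR under its own bla promoter). It also carries an f1 phage origin and cloning-vector remnants, including lacZα and lacI fragments, lac promoter/operator elements, and T7 and T3 promoters. The backbone name suggests a piggyBac transposon design, but no transposon terminal repeats are annotated in the feature table, so the record does not confirm this.

The payload is a single CAG-type expression unit made up of the CMV enhancer, the chicken β-actin promoter and a chimeric β-actin/β-globin intron. It drives a roughly 2.1 kb open reading frame in which mScarlet precedes an HB-EGF segment that is followed by mNeonGreen. The catalogue lists the insert as human HBEGF. The automated annotation matched the fragment to the chicken orthologue, which most likely reflects database homology rather than a different species. According to the record, the red protein sits on the extracellular side of the membrane-anchored growth factor precursor and the green protein on the intracellular side. With this arrangement, ectodomain shedding would be expected to separate the red signal from the membrane-retained green signal, giving a two-colour readout of HB-EGF status. Downstream, an EMCV IRES links the bleomycin-resistance gene (Sh ble) to the same transcript, which ends at a bGH polyadenylation signal, so Zeocin selection enriches for cells expressing the probe. The associated work concerns EGFR ligands as signal transmitters during collective migration of epithelial cells.
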