Features (pLannotate 1.2.2; 25 found; start..end, strand, type, name):
     30..458     -  rep_origin     f1 ori (sequence partly withheld): f1 bacteriophage origin of replication; arrow indicates direction of (+) strand synthesis
    463..618     -  CDS            lacZα (fragment): LacZα fragment of β-galactosidase; lacZ fragment
    626..644     +  promoter       T7 promoter: promoter for bacteriophage T7 RNA polymerase
   1011..1390    +  enhancer       CMV enhancer: human cytomegalovirus immediate early enhancer
   1392..1668    +  promoter       chicken β-actin promoter: No description available
   1669..2685    +  intron         chimeric intron: chimera between introns from chicken β-actin and rabbit β-globin
   3013..3708    +  CDS            mScarlet: mScarlet is a basic (constitutively fluorescent) red fluorescent protein published in 2016, derived from synthetic construct. It has moderate acid sensitivity.
   3724..4095    +  CDS            HBEGF (fragment): HBEGF_CHICK - Also known as HEGFL. Experimental evidence at protein level: Swiss-Prot protein existence level 1. May be involved in macrophage-mediated cellular proliferation. It is mitogenic for fibroblasts and smooth muscle but not endothelial cells. It is able to bind EGF receptor/EGFR with higher affinity than EGF itself and is a far more potent mitogen for smooth muscle cells than EGF (By similarity). Plays an important role in the proper development of cranial nerves by inhibiting the migration of the cranial neural crest cells (NCCs) into the odd-numbered neuromeres (r3 and r5) of the h
   4108..4815    +  CDS            mNeonGreen: mNeonGreen is a basic (constitutively fluorescent) green/yellow fluorescent protein published in 2013, derived from Branchiostoma lanceolatum. It is reported to be a very rapidly-maturing monomer with moderate acid sensitivity.
   4910..5480    +  misc_feature   IRES2: internal ribosome entry site (IRES) of the encephalomyocarditis virus (EMCV)
   5474..5848    +  CDS            BleoR: antibiotic-binding protein; Sh ble from Streptoalloteichus hindustanus; confers resistance to bleomycin, phleomycin, and Zeocin™
   5894..6118    +  polyA_signal   bGH poly(A) signal: bovine growth hormone polyadenylation signal
   6122..6138    +  promoter       SV40 promoter (fragment): SV40 enhancer and early promoter
   6189..6205    -  protein_bind   lac operator: The lac repressor binds to the lac operator to inhibit transcription in E. coli. This inhibition can be relieved by adding lactose or isopropyl-β-D-thiogalactopyranoside (IPTG). lac repressor encoded by lacI
   6213..6243    -  promoter       lac promoter: promoter for the E. coli lac operon
   6258..6279    -  protein_bind   CAP binding site: CAP binding activates transcription in the presence of cAMP. E. coli catabolite activator protein
   6292..6331    -  CDS            lacI (fragment): lac repressor; lacI; The lac repressor binds to the lac operator to inhibit transcription in E. coli. This inhibition can be relieved by adding lactose or isopropyl-β-D-thiogalactopyranoside (IPTG).
   6616..6634    -  promoter       T3 promoter: promoter for bacteriophage T3 RNA polymerase
   6679..6695    -  protein_bind   lac operator: The lac repressor binds to the lac operator to inhibit transcription in E. coli. This inhibition can be relieved by adding lactose or isopropyl-β-D-thiogalactopyranoside (IPTG). lac repressor encoded by lacI
   6703..6733    -  promoter       lac promoter: promoter for the E. coli lac operon
   6748..6769    -  protein_bind   CAP binding site: CAP binding activates transcription in the presence of cAMP. E. coli catabolite activator protein
   6782..6874    -  CDS            lacI (fragment): lac repressor; lacI; The lac repressor binds to the lac operator to inhibit transcription in E. coli. This inhibition can be relieved by adding lactose or isopropyl-β-D-thiogalactopyranoside (IPTG).
   7057..7645    -  rep_origin     ori: high-copy-number ColE1/pMB1/pBR322/pUC origin of replication
   7816..8676    -  CDS            AmpR: β-lactamase; bla; confers resistance to ampicillin, carbenicillin, and related antibiotics
   8677..8781    -  promoter       AmpR promoter: bla
>Addgene plasmid #209903 | pPBbleo-HBEGF-ScNeo | addgene full sequence | sequence record 416658 | Addgene NGS Result
CTAAATTGTAAGCGTTAATATTTTGTTAAAATTCGCGTTAAATTTTTGTTAAATCAGCTCATTTTTTAAC
CAATAGGCCGAAATCGGCAAAATCCCTTATAAATCAAAAGAATAGACCGAGATAGGGT
[37 nt withheld, positions 129-165]
AAAGAACGTGGACTCCAACGTCAAAGG
[49 nt withheld, positions 193-241]
T
[91 nt withheld, positions 243-333]
G
[124 nt withheld, positions 335-458]
CCCATTCGCCATTCAGGCTGCGCAACTGTTGGGAAGGGCGATCGGTGCGGGCCTCTTCGCTATTACGCCA
GCTGGCGAAAGGGGGATGTGCTGCAAGGCGATTAAGTTGGGTAACGCCAGGGTTTTCCCAGTCACGACGT
TGTAAAACGACGGCCAGTGAGCGCGCGTAATACGACTCACTATAGGGCGAATTGGGGCGCGCCATTCTAG
ATTAACCCTAGAAAGATAGTCTGCGTAAAATTGACGCATGCATTCTTGAAATATTGCTCTCTCTTTCTAA
ATAGCGCGAATCCGTCGCTGTGCATTTAGGACATCTCAGTCGCCGCTTGGAGCTCCCGTGAGGCGTGCTT
GTCAATGCGGTAAGTGTCACTGATTTTGAACTATAACGACCGCGTGAGTCAAAATGACGCATGATTATCT
TTTACGTGACTTTTAAGATTTAACTCATACGATAATTATATTGTTATTTCATGTTCTACTTACGTGATAA
CTTATTATATATATATTTTCTTGTTATAGATATCAACTAGAATGCTAGCATGGGCCCATCTCGACATTGA
TTATTGACTAGTTATTAATAGTAATCAATTACGGGGTCATTAGTTCATAGCCCATATATGGAGTTCCGCG
TTACATAACTTACGGTAAATGGCCCGCCTGGCTGACCGCCCAACGACCCCCGCCCATTGACGTCAATAAT
GACGTATGTTCCCATAGTAACGCCAATAGGGACTTTCCATTGACGTCAATGGGTGGAGTATTTACGGTAA
ACTGCCCACTTGGCAGTACATCAAGTGTATCATATGCCAAGTACGCCCCCTATTGACGTCAATGACGGTA
AATGGCCCGCCTGGCATTATGCCCAGTACATGACCTTATGGGACTTTCCTACTTGGCAGTACATCTACGT
ATTAGTCATCGCTATTACCATGGTCGAGGTGAGCCCCACGTTCTGCTTCACTCTCCCCATCTCCCCCCCC
TCCCCACCCCCAATTTTGTATTTATTTATTTTTTAATTATTTTGTGCAGCGATGGGGGCGGGGGGGGGGG
GGGGGGGGCGCCAGGCGGGGCGGGGCGGGGCGAGGGGCGGGGCGGGGCGAGGCGGAGAGGTGCGGCGGCA
GCCAATCAGAGCGGCGCGCTCCGAAAGTTTCCTTTTATGGCGAGGCGGCGGCGGCGGCGGCCCTATAAAA
AGCGAAGCGCGCGGCGGGCGGGAGTCGCTGCGCGCTGCCTTCGCCCCGTGCCCCGCTCCGCCGCCGCCTC
GCGCCGCCCGCCCCGGCTCTGACTGACCGCGTTACTCCCACAGGTGAGCGGGCGGGACGGCCCTTCTCCT
CCGGGCTGTAATTAGCGCTTGGTTTAATGACGGCTTGTTTCTTTTCTGTGGCTGCGTGAAAGCCTTGAGG
GGCTCCGGGAGGGCCCTTTGTGCGGGGGGAGCGGCTCGGGGGGTGCGTGCGTGTGTGTGTGCGTGGGGAG
CGCCGCGTGCGGCTCCGCGCTGCCCGGCGGCTGTGAGCGCTGCGGGCGCGGCGCGGGGCTTTGTGCGCTC
CGCAGTGTGCGCGAGGGGAGCGCGGCCGGGGGCGGTGCCCCGCGGTGCGGGGGGGGCTGCGAGGGGAACA
AAGGCTGCGTGCGGGGTGTGTGCGTGGGGGGGTGAGCAGGGGGTGTGGGCGCGTCGGTCGGGCTGCAACC
CCCCCTGCACCCCCCTCCCCGAGTTGCTGAGCACGGCCCGGCTTCGGGTGCGGGGCTCCGTACGGGGCGT
GGCGCGGGGCTCGCCGTGCCGGGCGGGGGGTGGCGGCAGGTGGGGGTGCCGGGCGGGGCGGGGCCGCCTC
GGGCCGGGGAGGGCTCGGGGGAGGGGCGCGGCGGCCCCCGGAGCGCCGGCGGCTGTCGAGGCGCGGCGAG
CCGCAGCCATTGCCTTTTATGGTAATCGTGCGAGAGGGCGCAGGGACTTCCTTTGTCCCAAATCTGTGCG
GAGCCGAAATCTGGGAGGCGCCGCCGCACCCCCTCTAGCGGGCGCGGGGCGAAGCGGTGCGGCGCCGGCA
GGAAGGAAATGGGCGGGGAGGGCCTTCGTGCGTCGCCGCGCCGCCGTCCCCTTCTCCCTCTCCAGCCTCG
GGGCTGTCCGCGGGGGGACGGCTGCCTTCGGGGGGGACGGGGCAGGGCGGGGTTCGGCTTCTGGCGTGTG
ACCGGCGGCTCTAGAGCCTCTGCTAACCATGTTCATGCCTTCTTCTTTTTCCTACAGCTCCTGGGCAACG
TGCTGGTTATTGTGCTGTCTCATCATTTTGGCAAAGAATTGGGATCCGAATTCACCATGAAGCTGCTGCC
GTCGGTGGTGCTGAAGCTCTTTCTGGCTGCAGTTCTCTCGGCACTGGTGACTGGCGAGAGCCTGGAGCGG
CTTCGGAGAGGGCTAGCTGCTGGAACCAGCAACCCGGACCCTCCCACTGTATCCACGGACCAGCTGCTAC
CCCTAGGAGGCGGCCGGGACCGGAAAGTCCGTGACTTGCAAGAGGCAGATCTGGACCTTTTGAGAGTCAC
TTTATCCTCCAAGCCACAAGCACTCGAGGGAGGAATGGTGAGCAAGGGCGAGGCAGTGATCAAGGAGTTC
ATGCGGTTCAAGGTGCACATGGAGGGCTCCATGAACGGCCACGAGTTCGAGATCGAGGGCGAGGGCGAGG
GCCGCCCCTACGAGGGCACCCAGACCGCCAAGCTGAAGGTGACCAAGGGTGGCCCCCTGCCCTTCTCCTG
GGACATCCTGTCCCCTCAGTTCATGTACGGCTCCAGGGCCTTCACCAAGCACCCCGCCGACATCCCCGAC
TACTATAAGCAGTCCTTCCCCGAGGGCTTCAAGTGGGAGCGCGTGATGAACTTCGAGGACGGCGGCGCCG
TGACCGTGACCCAGGACACCTCCCTGGAGGACGGCACCCTGATCTACAAGGTGAAGCTCCGCGGCACCAA
CTTCCCTCCTGACGGCCCCGTAATGCAGAAGAAGACAATGGGCTGGGAAGCGTCCACCGAGCGGTTGTAC
CCCGAGGACGGCGTGCTGAAGGGCGACATTAAGATGGCCCTGCGCCTGAAGGACGGAGGCCGCTACCTGG
CGGACTTCAAGACCACCTACAAGGCCAAGAAGCCCGTGCAGATGCCCGGCGCCTACAACGTCGACCGCAA
GTTGGACATCACCTCCCACAACGAGGACTACACCGTGGTGGAACAGTACGAACGCTCCGAGGGCCGCCAC
TCCACCGGCGGCATGGACGAGCTGTACAAGGGAGGCTCGAGCGCCACACCAAACAAGGAGGAGCACGGGA
AAAGAAAGAAGAAAGGCAAGGGGCTAGGGAAGAAGAGGGACCCATGTCTTCGGAAATACAAGGACTTCTG
CATCCATGGAGAATGCAAATATGTGAAGGAGCTCCGGGCTCCCTCCTGCATCTGCCACCCGGGTTACCAT
GGAGAGAGGTGTCATGGGCTGAGCCTCCCAGTGGAAAATCGCTTATATACCTATGACCACACAACCATCC
TGGCCGTGGTGGCTGTGGTGCTGTCATCTGTCTGTCTGCTGGTCATCGTGGGGCTTCTCATGTTTAGGTA
CCATAGGAGAGGAGGTTATGATGTGGAAAATGAAGAGAAAGTGAAGTTGGGCATGACTAATTCCCACGGC
GGATTCGAAATGGTAAGCAAGGGGGAGGAAGATAATATGGCTTCCCTTCCAGCAACGCACGAATTGCATA
TCTTTGGAAGTATTAATGGAGTTGATTTCGACATGGTGGGGCAGGGTACGGGAAACCCAAACGATGGCTA
TGAAGAACTTAACCTCAAGTCTACCAAAGGCGATCTCCAATTCTCACCCTGGATATTGGTCCCACACATC
GGCTACGGGTTCCATCAATACCTGCCTTATCCTGACGGGATGAGTCCTTTTCAAGCTGCTATGGTTGACG
GAAGTGGCTACCAAGTTCACCGCACAATGCAATTTGAGGATGGTGCATCTCTTACGGTTAATTACCGATA
TACATATGAGGGTTCACACATCAAGGGGGAAGCTCAGGTCAAGGGCACTGGATTTCCCGCAGATGGCCCA
GTTATGACCAATTCTCTGACCGCAGCCGATTGGTGTCGAAGCAAGAAGACCTACCCTAACGACAAGACTA
TCATCTCAACCTTCAAATGGTCCTACACCACAGGTAACGGAAAGCGGTATAGGTCTACAGCTCGGACAAC
ATATACCTTTGCGAAGCCTATGGCCGCTAACTATTTGAAAAACCAACCGATGTATGTTTTTCGGAAGACC
GAATTGAAACATTCAAAAACGGAGTTGAATTTCAAAGAGTGGCAGAAGGCATTCACCGACGTAATGGGTA
TGGATGAGTTGTATAAATAAGCGGCGGCCGCTCTAGAGTCGACGGGCCGCGGTAACAATTGTTAACTAAC
TTAAGCTAGCAACGGTTTCCCTCTAGCGGGATCAATTCCGCCCCCCCCCCCTAACGTTACTGGCCGAAGC
CGCTTGGAATAAGGCCGGTGTGCGTTTGTCTATATGTTATTTTCCACCATATTGCCGTCTTTTGGCAATG
TGAGGGCCCGGAAACCTGGCCCTGTCTTCTTGACGAGCATTCCTAGGGGTCTTTCCCCTCTCGCCAAAGG
AATGCAAGGTCTGTTGAATGTCGTGAAGGAAGCAGTTCCTCTGGAAGCTTCTTGAAGACAAACAACGTCT
GTAGCGACCCTTTGCAGGCAGCGGAACCCCCCACCTGGCGACAGGTGCCTCTGCGGCCAAAAGCCACGTG
TATAAGATACACCTGCAAAGGCGGCACAACCCCAGTGCCACGTTGTGAGTTGGATAGTTGTGGAAAGAGT
CAAATGGCTCTCCTCAAGCGTATTCAACAAGGGGCTGAAGGATGCCCAGAAGGTACCCCATTGTATGGGA
TCTGATCTGGGGCCTCGGTGCACATGCTTTACATGTGTTTAGTCGAGGTTAAAAAAACGTCTAGGCCCCC
CGAACCACGGGGACGTGGTTTTCCTTTGAAAAACACGATAATACCATGGCCAAGTTGACCAGTGCCGTTC
CGGTGCTCACCGCGCGCGACGTCGCCGGAGCGGTCGAGTTCTGGACCGACCGGCTCGGGTTCTCCCGGGA
CTTCGTGGAGGACGACTTCGCCGGTGTGGTCCGGGACGACGTGACCCTGTTCATCAGCGCGGTCCAGGAC
CAGGTGGTGCCGGACAACACCCTGGCCTGGGTGTGGGTGCGCGGCCTGGACGAGCTGTACGCCGAGTGGT
CGGAGGTCGTGTCCACGAACTTCCGGGACGCCTCCGGGCCGGCCATGACCGAGATCGGCGAGCAGCCGTG
GGGGCGGGAGTTCGCCCTGCGCGACCCGGCCGGCAACTGCGTGCACTTCGTGGCCGAGGAGCAGGACTGA
AAGTCGAGATGCATCGATGATCTAGAGCTCGCTGATCAGCCTCGACTGTGCCTTCTAGTTGCCAGCCATC
TGTTGTTTGCCCCTCCCCCGTGCCTTCCTTGACCCTGGAAGGTGCCACTCCCACTGTCCTTTCCTAATAA
AATGAGGAAATTGCATCGCATTGTCTGAGTAGGTGTCATTCTATTCTGGGGGGTGGGGTGGGGCAGGACA
GCAAGGGGGAGGATTGGGAAGACAATAGCAGGCATGCTGGGGATGCGGTGGGCTCTATGGCTTCTGAGGC
GGAAAGAACCTGCAGCCCAAGCTTGGCGTAATCATGGTCATAGCTGTTTCCTGTGTGAAATTGTTATCCG
CTCACAATTCCACACAACATACGAGCCGGAAGCATAAAGTGTAAAGCCTGGGGTGCCTAATGAGTGAGCT
AACTCACATTAATTGCGTTGCGCTCACTGCCCGCTTTCCAGTCGGGAAACCTGTCGTGCCAGCGGATCTT
AAAAGTTTTGTTACTTTATAGAAGAAATTTTGAGTTTTTGTTTTTTTTTAATAAATAAATAAACATAAAT
AAATTGTTTGTTGAATTTATTATTAGTATGTAAGTGTAAATATAATAAAACTTAATATCTATTCAAATTA
ATAAATAAACCTCGATATACAGACCGATAAAACACATGCGTCAATTTTACGCATGATTATCTTTAACGTA
CGTCACAATATGATTATCTTTCTAGGGTTAATCTAGTATACGCGTTTAATTAATCCAGCTTTTGTTCCCT
TTAGTGAGGGTTAATTGCGCGCTTGGCGTAATCATGGTCATAGCTGTTTCCTGTGTGAAATTGTTATCCG
CTCACAATTCCACACAACATACGAGCCGGAAGCATAAAGTGTAAAGCCTGGGGTGCCTAATGAGTGAGCT
AACTCACATTAATTGCGTTGCGCTCACTGCCCGCTTTCCAGTCGGGAAACCTGTCGTGCCAGCTGCATTA
ATGAATCGGCCAACGCGCGGGGAGAGGCGGTTTGCGTATTGGGCGCTCTTCCGCTTCCTCGCTCACTGAC
TCGCTGCGCTCGGTCGTTCGGCTGCGGCGAGCGGTATCAGCTCACTCAAAGGCGGTAATACGGTTATCCA
CAGAATCAGGGGATAACGCAGGAAAGAACATGTGAGCAAAAGGCCAGCAAAAGGCCAGGAACCGTAAAAA
GGCCGCGTTGCTGGCGTTTTTCCATAGGCTCCGCCCCCCTGACGAGCATCACAAAAATCGACGCTCAAGT
CAGAGGTGGCGAAACCCGACAGGACTATAAAGATACCAGGCGTTTCCCCCTGGAAGCTCCCTCGTGCGCT
CTCCTGTTCCGACCCTGCCGCTTACCGGATACCTGTCCGCCTTTCTCCCTTCGGGAAGCGTGGCGCTTTC
TCATAGCTCACGCTGTAGGTATCTCAGTTCGGTGTAGGTCGTTCGCTCCAAGCTGGGCTGTGTGCACGAA
CCCCCCGTTCAGCCCGACCGCTGCGCCTTATCCGGTAACTATCGTCTTGAGTCCAACCCGGTAAGACACG
ACTTATCGCCACTGGCAGCAGCCACTGGTAACAGGATTAGCAGAGCGAGGTATGTAGGCGGTGCTACAGA
GTTCTTGAAGTGGTGGCCTAACTACGGCTACACTAGAAGAACAGTATTTGGTATCTGCGCTCTGCTGAAG
CCAGTTACCTTCGGAAAAAGAGTTGGTAGCTCTTGATCCGGCAAACAAACCACCGCTGGTAGCGGTGGTT
TTTTTGTTTGCAAGCAGCAGATTACGCGCAGAAAAAAAGGATCTCAAGAAGATCCTTTGATCTTTTCTAC
GGGGTCTGACGCTCAGTGGAACGAAAACTCACGTTAAGGGATTTTGGTCATGAGATTATCAAAAAGGATC
TTCACCTAGATCCTTTTAAATTAAAAATGAAGTTTTAAATCAATCTAAAGTATATATGAGTAAACTTGGT
CTGACAGTTACCAATGCTTAATCAGTGAGGCACCTATCTCAGCGATCTGTCTATTTCGTTCATCCATAGT
TGCCTGACTCCCCGTCGTGTAGATAACTACGATACGGGAGGGCTTACCATCTGGCCCCAGTGCTGCAATG
ATACCGCGAGACCCACGCTCACCGGCTCCAGATTTATCAGCAATAAACCAGCCAGCCGGAAGGGCCGAGC
GCAGAAGTGGTCCTGCAACTTTATCCGCCTCCATCCAGTCTATTAATTGTTGCCGGGAAGCTAGAGTAAG
TAGTTCGCCAGTTAATAGTTTGCGCAACGTTGTTGCCATTGCTACAGGCATCGTGGTGTCACGCTCGTCG
TTTGGTATGGCTTCATTCAGCTCCGGTTCCCAACGATCAAGGCGAGTTACATGATCCCCCATGTTGTGCA
AAAAAGCGGTTAGCTCCTTCGGTCCTCCGATCGTTGTCAGAAGTAAGTTGGCCGCAGTGTTATCACTCAT
GGTTATGGCAGCACTGCATAATTCTCTTACTGTCATGCCATCCGTAAGATGCTTTTCTGTGACTGGTGAG
TACTCAACCAAGTCATTCTGAGAATAGTGTATGCGGCGACCGAGTTGCTCTTGCCCGGCGTCAATACGGG
ATAATACCGCGCCACATAGCAGAACTTTAAAAGTGCTCATCATTGGAAAACGTTCTTCGGGGCGAAAACT
CTCAAGGATCTTACCGCTGTTGAGATCCAGTTCGATGTAACCCACTCGTGCACCCAACTGATCTTCAGCA
TCTTTTACTTTCACCAGCGTTTCTGGGTGAGCAAAAACAGGAAGGCAAAATGCCGCAAAAAAGGGAATAA
GGGCGACACGGAAATGTTGAATACTCATACTCTTCCTTTTTCAATATTATTGAAGCATTTATCAGGGTTA
TTGTCTCATGAGCGGATACATATTTGAATGTATTTAGAAAAATAAACAAATAGGGGTTCCGCGCACATTT
CCCCGAAAAGTGCCAC
